Addgene plasmid #53962: MDM2p-Mdm2-YFP
Purpose: Expresses YFP tagged Mdm2 from MDM2 promoter
Depositing lab: Uri Alon & Galit Lahav. Depositing organization: Weizmann Institute of Science. Publication: Dynamics of the p53-Mdm2 feedback loop in individual cells. Lahav G, Rosenfeld N, Sigal A, Geva-Zatorsky N, Levine AJ, Elowitz MB, Alon U. Nat Genet. 2004 Feb;36(2):147-50. Epub 2004 Jan 18. 10.1038/ng1293 PubMed 14730303.
Backbone
  Vector backbone: pBSK+
  Backbone size w/o insert (bp): 7661
  Total vector size (bp): 9132
  Modifications to backbone: neomycin resistance gene added
  Vector type: Mammalian Expression
  Selectable markers: Neomycin (select with G418)
Growth in bacteria
  Bacterial resistance: Kanamycin, 50 μg/mL
  Growth temperature: 37°C
  Growth strain: DH5alpha
  Copy number: High Copy
Gene/Insert
  Gene/Insert name: MDM2
  Species: H. sapiens (human)
  Insert size (bp): 1485
  Entrez Gene: MDM2 (a.k.a. ACTFS, HDMX, LSKB, hdm2)
  Promoter: MDM2
  Tag / fusion protein: EYFP (C terminal on insert)
  Cloning method: Restriction Enzyme; 5′ cloning site ECO47III (unknown if destroyed); 3′ cloning site XhoI (unknown if destroyed)
  Sequencing primers: 5′ unknown
Terms and licenses: Academic/Nonprofit Terms; Industry Terms: Not Available to Industry
How to cite: MDM2p-Mdm2-YFP was a gift from Uri Alon & Galit Lahav (Addgene plasmid # 53962 ; http://n2t.net/addgene:53962 ; RRID:Addgene_53962)
