[The description below was written by a language model from this plasmid's Addgene catalogue record and pLannotate feature annotations shown in this document.]
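Description:
MDM2p-Mdm2-YFP is a mammalian expression plasmid that produces human MDM2 fused at its C terminus to EYFP, under control of the MDM2 promoter rather than a strong constitutive viral promoter. The catalogue lists the backbone as pBSK+ modified by adding a neomycin resistance gene. The sequenced record (about 9.15 kb, close to the stated total size) shows a high-copy ColE1/pUC origin, an f1 origin and a fragment of the pBluescript multiple cloning site. A single NeoR/KanR (Tn5 aminoglycoside phosphotransferase) gene sits behind tandem bacterial bla and SV40 early promoters and is followed by an HSV TK polyadenylation signal. This one cassette gives kanamycin resistance in bacteria and G418 selection for stable lines in mammalian cells.

In the feature table, the MDM2 coding sequence is followed shortly by the EYFP coding sequence, consistent with the C-terminal fusion, and then by an SV40 poly(A) signal. The roughly 3.5 kb upstream of the MDM2 open reading frame has no annotated promoter. It presumably holds the MDM2 promoter region named in the catalogue. The few short hits there (fragments matched to C9orf85, C16orf89 and the synapsin promoter) are most likely spurious matches within genomic sequence rather than functional parts. The small large T antigen, ble and bGH poly(A) fragments similarly look like backbone remnants or chance matches.

MDM2 is an E3 ubiquitin ligase that targets p53 for degradation. Because its own promoter is p53-responsive, expressing the fluorescent fusion from that promoter lets fluorescence report regulated Mdm2 levels. The associated work used the construct to follow p53-Mdm2 feedback loop dynamics in individual living cells.
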