Features (pLannotate 1.2.2; 16 found; start..end, strand, type, name):
    829..1041    +  CDS            C9orf85 (fragment): CI085_HUMAN - Experimental evidence at protein level: Swiss-Prot protein existence level 1. From Homo sapiens (Human).
   1675..1896    +  CDS            C16orf89 (fragment): CP089_HUMAN - Experimental evidence at protein level: Swiss-Prot protein existence level 1. From Homo sapiens (Human).
   2341..2358    -  promoter       hSyn promoter (fragment): human synapsin I promoter; confers neuron-specific expression (Kügler et al., 2003)
   3568..5040    +  CDS            MDM2: MDM2_HUMAN - Experimental evidence at protein level: Swiss-Prot protein existence level 1. E3 ubiquitin-protein ligase that mediates ubiquitination of p53/TP53, leading to its degradation by the proteasome. Inhibits p53/TP53- and p73/TP73-mediated cell cycle arrest and apoptosis by binding its transcriptional activation domain. Also acts as a ubiquitin ligase E3 toward itself and ARRB1. Permits the nuclear export of p53/TP53. Promotes proteasome-dependent ubiquitin-independent degradation of retinoblastoma RB1 protein. Inhibits DAXX-mediated apoptosis by inducing its ubiquitination and degrada
   5062..5781    +  CDS            EYFP: enhanced YFP mammalian codon-optimized
   5798..5881    +  CDS            large T antigen (fragment): large T antigen from SV40 (simian virus 40)
   5904..6025    +  polyA_signal   SV40 poly(A) signal: SV40 polyadenylation signal
   6059..6487    -  rep_origin     f1 ori (sequence partly withheld): f1 bacteriophage origin of replication; arrow indicates direction of (+) strand synthesis
   6514..6618    +  promoter       AmpR promoter: bla
   6620..6977    +  promoter       SV40 promoter: SV40 enhancer and early promoter
   7012..7806    +  CDS            NeoR/KanR: aminoglycoside phosphotransferase from Tn5; aph(3')-II (or nptII); confers resistance to neomycin, kanamycin, and G418 (Geneticin®)
   7827..7979    +  CDS            ble (fragment): BLE_KLEPN - Experimental evidence at protein level: Swiss-Prot protein existence level 1. Binding protein with a strong affinity to the bleomycin family of antibiotics. Binds to CL990; an antimitotic-antibiotic compound. From Klebsiella pneumoniae.
   8038..8085    +  polyA_signal   HSV TK poly(A) signal: herpes simplex virus thymidine kinase polyadenylation signal (Cole and Stacy, 1985)
   8176..8192    -  polyA_signal   bGH poly(A) signal (fragment): bovine growth hormone polyadenylation signal
   8414..9002    +  rep_origin     ori: high-copy-number ColE1/pMB1/pBR322/pUC origin of replication
   9131..9151    +  misc_feature   MCS (fragment): pBluescript multiple cloning site
>Addgene plasmid #53962 | MDM2p-Mdm2-YFP | addgene full sequence | sequence record 307568 | Addgene NGS Result
ACTACCGAATTCTGTTCTGTGACCCATAACTTAAAACTAACCCAACTTTTCATTCCCTCCAGACTTTTTT
TGGTAAGCAGTATCATCATGCTTTAGGTGGACACTGAGTCATACTGCTGTGGTAGTGCTGGTACACGTAG
TTTTGAATACCAGGTTCTTGAGTGAATCCTTTTTACTTCTCTCTCTCTCCCCCACCCCCGCTTCTCCCTT
CTGCCTTCATTTCTGACCCTTCTTTTCTGGTTCCATTAGAAAAGGACTAATCTTATCAGTTCTGCCTTTT
TTTTTCTGCTCTAATAATTTTGTCAAGAGAATTTTTTCAAAGCACAAGGCCAATGAGAAGGGGGAAAGTC
GGTCCAGAAGGCAGCCGGCCCGACTATTCTGAGTTTGAATCTACTCTTGGTGGTCCTGTTAAAATACAGT
TTGAAGCAAATCACTTGTTTTTATGCTTCTAATGTCTACTCTGTCGAAAGCCCAAATTTCCTTGCTTGGC
ATTTAAGGAGACTCCAAGTTCTTAAAACTTCTTGACTTTCATGCAAGTCAAACGGATTTATTTATTGTAT
CTCAAACAGTCCTCTTATATTTTCCTTTCTGTATTTTTTGATAATTTTCTTGTGCCTGGAATATTCTCTG
CTTTTATTTAAGTCTCACCATCTTTCAAGACACAAAATATGTGTGATCTCTGAGGCCTTTGTGAACTGCC
TCCAGCATTTACTAAGCAATTAATTCTGTCTCTGAACTTTTATAGCACAAACCCATTCGTTCACTTGATA
TTTAACAAATATCAACCTCTATCACTTATCTCTTTTTTTTTTTTTTTTTCTTCTGAGATGGAGTCTTGCT
CTGTCACCCAGGCTGGACTGCAGTGGCGCGATCTCCGCTCACTGCAACCTCTGCCTCCCGAGATCAAGCG
ATTCTTCTGCCTCAGCCTCCCAAGTGGCTAGGATTACAGGCGCCCGCCACGGGGCCCGGCTAATTTTTGT
ATTTTTAGTAGAGACAAGGTTTCACCATCTTGGTCAGGCTGGTCTCGAACTCCTAACCTCGTGATCCGCC
CACCTCAGCCTCCCAAAGTGCTGGGATTACAAGCGTGAGCCACCGTGCGCAGCCTATCACTTATCTTTTC
ATGCTTACATTTTCTCACTGCTTGAGATTTTCTTTCATCCAGGGTCAAGCACTGAGTCTATTAGAAACCC
CACTGTATATGATCTGATGAAGATGAGATTATCTTTTTAAAAGCCACATATTAAATCTCTTAAGTTAATA
ATATTGGCAATCAACTTAAATCAACTGAGTGACCACTATGTTTAAGGAAGTTTCCTTTCTGGTAGGCTGG
GAAGCGGGAGAAGGGAAGGATATAACTTTATAAAAAAAAAAAGCTGCAGAAGGGAAGGATATAACTTTAT
AAAAAAAGGTCCTTGTTCACAAGGAGCTAATCACTTACTGGCCAGAGAAGAAACGTGCTCCTTCTTTGCA
ATGGCTGTGTTTTTGGGTTTAGCTAACTCAATTCTTTATGTCCTCAATTTATGAGACCGCATCAAAAACG
TTTTTGCCACATCTCTGTGGGAAAGTAGGTGAGTCAGAATGAGTGCATAATATATAAGTATATATTTTAA
TGATAATGAATGTGTAGATTAACAAACCCAAACTTTGTTTTTGTTTTTTTGAGAGTCTTGCCCTGTCGCC
CAGGCTGGAGTGCAATGGCATGATCTTGGCTCACTGCAGCCTCTGCCTCCCGGGTTCACAGGATTGTCCT
GCCTCAGCCTCCGGAGTAGAGTAGCTGGGATTACAGGTGACCGCCACCACGCCCGACTAATTTTTGTAGT
TTTTAGTAGAGACGGCGTTTCCCATGTTGGCCAGGTTGGTCTTGAACTCCTGACCTCAAGTGATCCACCC
GCCTCGGCCTACCCAAAGTGATGGGATTACAAGCGTGAGCCACCGCGCCCAGCCAAACCCAAACATTCTA
AAAGCGCAGAGTAACCGCTCCCCTCCCCGCCAACGGTAACCAGCATCTTCGTTCTCCAACCAGAACAGCT
GTATGCACCGGTGTATAAGCCTGCCTTAAGTGCTATTTTTAATCTTTTTTAAAAACAGGCCTTAAAATAA
CTCATTTGGGTACAACTCCAGCGGCTGGTGGAGTGGGCTTAATATATTAAACAGCTGTTAATTTTGGTTT
CTTTTTGGTAACAGCGACACGGAGATCCGCATTTGTCGCAGTTTCCACCGCGGGCGGGAAGTGTAAACAC
AAGAAATACAAACATAGCGCAACGGCTAAAGGAGTGTCACAGCGCCAAACCTTGCTGGCTCCGCGCCAGG
CCGAGCCCCACCCTCTCAGCTCGCGGCCAACACCCCCACCCCGCCTCACAGCCCGCCGCGCCCGCGGGGC
GACACCCCCCACTCCATCATCCCGGAGGTGGTGCGGCCGAGCCCCGGACCCAATTGGCGGAAGCGGGGCC
GGTTGTGTGCGCGCGCACAAATGCCCGGATGCGCCGCGACGACCCGCGCGCTCCCCTCGGGCGGTAGGGG
GCGCGCACCGAGGCACCGCGGCGAGCTTGGCTGCTTCTGGGGCCTGTGTGGCCCTGTGTGTCGGAAAGAT
GGAGCAAGAAGCCGAGCCCGAGGGGCGGCCGCGACCCCTCTGACCGAGATCCTGCTGCTTTCGCAGCCAG
GAGCACCGTCCCTCCCCGGATTAGTGCGTACGAGCGCCCAGTGCCCTGGCCCGGAGAGTGGAATGATCCC
CGAGGCCCAGGGCGTCGTGCTTCCGCGCGCCCCGTGAAGGAAACTGGGGAGTCTTGAGGGACCCCCGACT
CCAAGCGCGAAAACCCCGGATGGTGAGGAGCAGGTACTGGCCCGGCAGCGAGCGGTCACTTTTGGGTCTG
GGCTCTGACGGTGTCCCCTCTATCGCTGGTTCCCAGCCTCTGCCCGTTCGCAGCCTTTGTGCGGTTCGTG
GCTGGGGGCTCGGGGCGCGGGGCGCGGGGCATGGGGCACGTGGCTTTGCGGAGGTTTTGTTGGACTGGGG
CTAGGCAGTCGCCGCCAGGGAGGAGGGCGGGATTTCGGACGGCTCTCGCGGCGGTGGGGGTGGGGGTGGT
TCGGAGGTCTCCGCGGGAGTTCAGGGTAAAGGTCACGGGGGCCGGGGGCTGCGGGGCCGCTGCGGCGCGG
GAGGTCCGGATGATCGCAGGTGCCTGTCGGGTCACTAGTGTGAACGCTGCGCGTAGTCTGGGCGGGATTG
GGCCGGTTCAGTGGGCAGGTTGACTCAGCTTTTCCTCTTGAGCTGGTCAAGTTCAGACACGTTCCGAAAC
TGCAGTAAAAGGAGTTAAGTCCTGACTTGTCTCCAGCTGGGGCTATTTAAACCATGCATTTTCCCAGCTG
TGTTCAGTGGCGATTGGAGGGTAGACCTGTGGGCACGGACGCACGCCACTTTTTCTCTGCTGATCCAGGT
AAGCACCGACTTGCTTGTAGCTTTAGTTTTAACTGTTGTTTATGTTCTTTATATATGATGTATTTTCCAC
AGATGTTTCATGATTTCCAGTTTTCATCGTGTCTTTTTTTTCCTTGTAGGCAAATGTGCTCGAGCAAATG
TGCAATACCAACATGTCTGTACCTACTGATGGTGCTGTAACCACCTCACAGATTCCAGCTTCGGAACAAG
AGACCCTGGTTAGACCAAAGCCATTGCTTTTGAAGTTATTAAAGTCTGTTGGTGCACAAAAAGACACTTA
TACTATGAAAGAGGTTCTTTTTTATCTTGGCCAGTATATTATGACTAAACGATTATATGATGAGAAGCAA
CAACATATTGTATATTGTTCAAATGATCTTCTAGGAGATTTGTTTGGCGTGCCAAGCTTCTCTGTGAAAG
AGCACAGGAAAATATATACCATGATCTACAGGAACTTGGTAGTAGTCAATCAGCAGGAATCATCGGACTC
AGGTACATCTGTGAGTGAGAACAGGTGTCACCTTGAAGGTGGGAGTGATCAAAAGGACCTTGTACAAGAG
CTTCAGGAAGAGAAACCTTCATCTTCACATTTGGTTTCTAGACCATCTACCTCATCTAGAAGGAGAGCAA
TTAGTGAGACAGAAGAAAATTCAGATGAATTATCTGGTGAACGACAAAGAAAACGCCACAAATCTGATAG
TATTTCCCTTTCCTTTGATGAAAGCCTGGCTCTGTGTGTAATAAGGGAGATATGTTGTGAAAGAAGCAGT
AGCAGTGAATCTACAGGGACGCCATCGAATCCGGATCTTGATGCTGGTGTAAGTGAACATTCAGGTGATT
GGTTGGATCAGGATTCAGTTTCAGATCAGTTTAGTGTAGAATTTGAAGTTGAATCTCTCGACTCAGAAGA
TTATAGCCTTAGTGAAGAAGGACAAGAACTCTCAGATGAAGATGATGAGGTATATCAAGTTACTGTGTAT
CAGGCAGGGGAGAGTGATACAGATTCATTTGAAGAAGATCCTGAAATTTCCTTAGCTGACTATTGGAAAT
GCACTTCATGCAATGAAATGAATCCCCCCCTTCCATCACATTGCAACAGATGTTGGGCCCTTCGTGAGAA
TTGGCTTCCTGAAGATAAAGGGAAAGATAAAGGGGAAATCTCTGAGAAAGCCAAACTGGAAAACTCAACA
CAAGCTGAAGAGGGCTTTGATGTTCCTGATTGTAAAAAAACTATAGTGAATGATTCCAGAGAGTCATGTG
TTGAGGAAAATGATGATAAAATTACACAAGCTTCACAATCACAAGAAAGTGAAGACTATTCTCAGCCATC
AACTTCTAGTAGCATTATTTATAGCAGCCAAGAAGATGTGAAAGAGTTTGAAAGGGAAGAAACCCAAGAC
AAAGAAGAGAGTGTGGAATCTAGTTTGCCCCTTAATGCCATTGAACCTTGTGTGATTTGTCAAGGTCGAC
CTAAAAATGGTTGCATTGTCCATGGCAAAACAGGACATCTTATGGCCTGCTTTACATGTGCAAAGAAGCT
AAAGAAAAGGAATAAGCCCTGCCCAGTATGTAGACAACCAATTCAAATGATTGTGCTAACTTATTTCCCC
CGGGATCCACCGGTCGCCACCATGGTGAGCAAGGGCGAGGAGCTGTTCACCGGGGTGGTGCCCATCCTGG
TCGAGCTGGACGGCGACGTAAACGGCCACAAGTTCAGCGTGTCCGGCGAGGGCGAGGGCGATGCCACCTA
CGGCAAGCTGACCCTGAAGTTCATCTGCACCACCGGCAAGCTGCCCGTGCCCTGGCCCACCCTCGTGACC
ACCTTCGGCTACGGCCTGCAGTGCTTCGCCCGCTACCCCGACCACATGAAGCAGCACGACTTCTTCAAGT
CCGCCATGCCCGAAGGCTACGTCCAGGAGCGCACCATCTTCTTCAAGGACGACGGCAACTACAAGACCCG
CGCCGAGGTGAAGTTCGAGGGCGACACCCTGGTGAACCGCATCGAGCTGAAGGGCATCGACTTCAAGGAG
GACGGCAACATCCTGGGGCACAAGCTGGAGTACAACTACAACAGCCACAACGTCTATATCATGGCCGACA
AGCAGAAGAACGGCATCAAGGTGAACTTCAAGATCCGCCACAACATCGAGGACGGCAGCGTGCAGCTCGC
CGACCACTACCAGCAGAACACCCCCATCGGCGACGGCCCCGTGCTGCTGCCCGACAACCACTACCTGAGC
TACCAGTCCGCCCTGAGCAAAGACCCCAACGAGAAGCGCGATCACATGGTCCTGCTGGAGTTCGTGACCG
CCGCCGGGATCACTCTCGGCATGGACGAGCTGTACAAGTAAAGCGGCCGCGACTCTAGATCATAATCAGC
CATACCACATTTGTAGAGGTTTTACTTGCTTTAAAAAACCTCCCACACCTCCCCCTGAACCTGAAACATA
AAATGAATGCAATTGTTGTTGTTAACTTGTTTATTGCAGCTTATAATGGTTACAAATAAAGCAATAGCAT
CACAAATTTCACAAATAAAGCATTTTTTTCACTGCATTCTAGTTGTGGTTTGTCCAAACTCATCAATGTA
TCTTAAGGCGTAAATTGTAAGCGTTAATATTTTGTTAAAATTCGCGTTAAATTTTTGTTAAATCAGCTCA
TTTTTTAACCAATAGGCCGAAATCGGCAAAATCCCTTATAAATCAAAAGAATAGACCGAGATAGGGT
[37 nt withheld, positions 6158-6194]
AAAGAACGTGGACTCCAACGTCAAAGG
[49 nt withheld, positions 6222-6270]
T
[91 nt withheld, positions 6272-6362]
G
[124 nt withheld, positions 6364-6487]
CAGGTGGCACTTTTCGGGGAAATGTGCGCGGAACCCCTATTTGTTTATTTTTCTAAATACATTCAAATAT
GTATCCGCTCATGAGACAATAACCCTGATAAATGCTTCAATAATATTGAAAAAGGAAGAGTCCTGAGGCG
GAAAGAACCAGCTGTGGAATGTGTGTCAGTTAGGGTGTGGAAAGTCCCCAGGCTCCCCAGCAGGCAGAAG
TATGCAAAGCATGCATCTCAATTAGTCAGCAACCAGGTGTGGAAAGTCCCCAGGCTCCCCAGCAGGCAGA
AGTATGCAAAGCATGCATCTCAATTAGTCAGCAACCATAGTCCCGCCCCTAACTCCGCCCATCCCGCCCC
TAACTCCGCCCAGTTCCGCCCATTCTCCGCCCCATGGCTGACTAATTTTTTTTATTTATGCAGAGGCCGA
GGCCGCCTCGGCCTCTGAGCTATTCCAGAAGTAGTGAGGAGGCTTTTTTGGAGGCCTAGGCTTTTGCAAA
GATCGATCAAGAGACAGGATGAGGATCGTTTCGCATGATTGAACAAGATGGATTGCACGCAGGTTCTCCG
GCCGCTTGGGTGGAGAGGCTATTCGGCTATGACTGGGCACAACAGACAATCGGCTGCTCTGATGCCGCCG
TGTTCCGGCTGTCAGCGCAGGGGCGCCCGGTTCTTTTTGTCAAGACCGACCTGTCCGGTGCCCTGAATGA
ACTGCAAGACGAGGCAGCGCGGCTATCGTGGCTGGCCACGACGGGCGTTCCTTGCGCAGCTGTGCTCGAC
GTTGTCACTGAAGCGGGAAGGGACTGGCTGCTATTGGGCGAAGTGCCGGGGCAGGATCTCCTGTCATCTC
ACCTTGCTCCTGCCGAGAAAGTATCCATCATGGCTGATGCAATGCGGCGGCTGCATACGCTTGATCCGGC
TACCTGCCCATTCGACCACCAAGCGAAACATCGCATCGAGCGAGCACGTACTCGGATGGAAGCCGGTCTT
GTCGATCAGGATGATCTGGACGAAGAGCATCAGGGGCTCGCGCCAGCCGAACTGTTCGCCAGGCTCAAGG
CGAGCATGCCCGACGGCGAGGATCTCGTCGTGACCCATGGCGATGCCTGCTTGCCGAATATCATGGTGGA
AAATGGCCGCTTTTCTGGATTCATCGACTGTGGCCGGCTGGGTGTGGCGGACCGCTATCAGGACATAGCG
TTGGCTACCCGTGATATTGCTGAAGAGCTTGGCGGCGAATGGGCTGACCGCTTCCTCGTGCTTTACGGTA
TCGCCGCTCCCGATTCGCAGCGCATCGCCTTCTATCGCCTTCTTGACGAGTTCTTCTGAGCGGGACTCTG
GGGTTCGAAATGACCGACCAAGCGACGCCCAACCTGCCATCACGAGATTTCGATTCCACCGCCGCCTTCT
ATGAAAGGTTGGGCTTCGGAATCGTTTTCCGGGACGCCGGCTGGATGATCCTCCAGCGCGGGGATCTCAT
GCTGGAGTTCTTCGCCCACCCTAGGGGGAGGCTAACTGAAACACGGAAGGAGACAATACCGGAAGGAACC
CGCGCTATGACGGCAATAAAAAGACAGAATAAAACGCACGGTGTTGGGTCGTTTGTTCATAAACGCGGGG
TTCGGTCCCAGGGCTGGCACTCTGTCGATACCCCACCGAGACCCCATTGGGGCCAATACGCCCGCGTTTC
TTCCTTTTCCCCACCCCACCCCCCAAGTTCGGGTGAAGGCCCAGGGCTCGCAGCCAACGTCGGGGCGGCA
GGCCCTGCCATAGCCTCAGGTTACTCATATATACTTTAGATTGATTTAAAACTTCATTTTTAATTTAAAA
GGATCTAGGTGAAGATCCTTTTTGATAATCTCATGACCAAAATCCCTTAACGTGAGTTTTCGTTCCACTG
AGCGTCAGACCCCGTAGAAAAGATCAAAGGATCTTCTTGAGATCCTTTTTTTCTGCGCGTAATCTGCTGC
TTGCAAACAAAAAAACCACCGCTACCAGCGGTGGTTTGTTTGCCGGATCAAGAGCTACCAACTCTTTTTC
CGAAGGTAACTGGCTTCAGCAGAGCGCAGATACCAAATACTGTTCTTCTAGTGTAGCCGTAGTTAGGCCA
CCACTTCAAGAACTCTGTAGCACCGCCTACATACCTCGCTCTGCTAATCCTGTTACCAGTGGCTGCTGCC
AGTGGCGATAAGTCGTGTCTTACCGGGTTGGACTCAAGACGATAGTTACCGGATAAGGCGCAGCGGTCGG
GCTGAACGGGGGGTTCGTGCACACAGCCCAGCTTGGAGCGAACGACCTACACCGAACTGAGATACCTACA
GCGTGAGCTATGAGAAAGCGCCACGCTTCCCGAAGGGAGAAAGGCGGACAGGTATCCGGTAAGCGGCAGG
GTCGGAACAGGAGAGCGCACGAGGGAGCTTCCAGGGGGAAACGCCTGGTATCTTTATAGTCCTGTCGGGT
TTCGCCACCTCTGACTTGAGCGTCGATTTTTGTGATGCTCGTCAGGGGGGCGGAGCCTATGGAAAAACGC
CAGCAACGCGGCCTTTTTACGGTTCCTGGCCTTTTGCTGGCCTTTTGCTCACATGTTCTTTCCTGCGTTA
TCCCCTGATTCTGTGGATAACCGTATTACCGCCATGCATTAGTTATTACTAGCATCAAGCTTATCGATAC
CGTC
