>Addgene plasmid #53962 | MDM2p-Mdm2-YFP | addgene partial sequence | sequence record 92875 | ASK-FN2 5'-CGGCCTTTTTACGGTTCCTG-3'
GTTCTTTCCTGCGTTATCCCCTGATTCTGTGGATAACCGTATTACCGCCATGCATTAGTTATTACTAGCA
TCAAGCTTATCGATACCGTCACTACCGAATTCTGTTCTGTGACCCATAACTTAAAACTAACCCAACTTTT
CATTCCCTCCAGACTTTTTTTGGTAAGCAGTATCATCATGCTTTAGGTGGACACTGAGTCATACTGCTGT
GGTAGTGCTGGTACACGTAGTTTTGAATACCAGGTTCTTGAGTGAATCCTTTTTACTTCTCTCTCTCTCC
CCCACCCCCGCTTCTCCCTTCTGCCTTCATTTCTGACCCTTCTTTTCTGGTTCCATTAGAAAAGGACTAA
TCTTATCAGTTCTGCCTTTTTTTTTCTGCTCTAATAATTTTGTCAAGAGAATTTTTTCAAAGCACAAGGC
CAATGAGAAGGGGGAAAGTCGGTCCAGAAGGCAGCCGGCCCGACTATTCTGAGTTTGAATCTACTCTTGG
TGGTCCTGTTAAAATACAGTTTGAAGCAAATCACTTGTTTTTATGCTTCTAATGTCTACTCTGTCGAAAG
CCCAAATTTCCTTGCTTGGCATTTAAGGAGACTCCAAGTTCTTAAAACTTCTTGACTTTCATGCAAGTCA
AACGGATTTATTTATTGTATCTCAAACAGTCCTCTTATATTTTCCTTTCTGTATTTTTTGATAATTTTCT
TGTGCCTGGAATATTCTCTGCTTTTATTTAAGTCTCACCATCTTTCAAGACACAAAATATGTGTGATCTC
TGAGGCCTTTGTGAACTGCCTCCAGCATTTACTAAGCAATTAATTCTGTCTCTGAACTTTTATAGCACAA
ACCCATTCGTTCACTTGATATTTAACAAATATCAACCTCTATCACTTATCTCTTTTTTTTTTTTTTTTTT
CTTC
