>Addgene plasmid #53962 | MDM2p-Mdm2-YFP | addgene partial sequence | sequence record 92878 | EGFP-N 5'-CGTCGCCGTCCAGCTCGACCAG-3'
GCTCCTCGCCCTTGCTCACCATGGTGGCGACCGGTGGATCCCGGGGGAAATAAGTTAGCACAATCATTTG
AATTGGTTGTCTACATACTGGGCAGGGCTTATTCCTTTTCTTTAGCTTCTTTGCACATGTAAAGCAGGCC
ATAAGATGTCCTGTTTTGCCATGGACAATGCAACCATTTTTAGGTCGACCTTGACAAATCACACAAGGTT
CAATGGCATTAAGGGGCAAACTAGATTCCACACTCTCTTCTTTGTCTTGGGTTTCTTCCCTTTCAAACTC
TTTCACATCTTCTTGGCTGCTATAAATAATGCTACTAGAAGTTGATGGCTGAGAATAGTCTTCACTTTCT
TGTGATTGTGAAGCTTGTGTAATTTTATCATCATTTTCCTCAACACATGACTCTCTGGAATCATTCACTA
TAGTTTTTTTACAATCAGGAACATCAAAGCCCTCTTCAGCTTGTGTTGAGTTTTCCAGTTTGGCTTTCTC
AGAGATTTCCCCTTTATCTTTCCCTTTATCTTCAGGAAGCCAATTCTCACGAAGGGCCCAACATCTGTTG
CAATGTGATGGAAGGGGGGGATTCATTTCATTGCATGAAGTGCATTTCCAATAGTCAGCTAAGGAAATTT
CAGGATCTTCTTCAAATGAATCTGTATCACTCTCCCCTGCCTGATACACAGTAACTTGATATACCTCATC
ATCTTCATCTGAGAGTTCTTGTCCTTCTTCACTAAGGCTATAATCTTCTGAGTCGAGAGATTCAACTTCA
AATTCTACACTAAACTGATCTGAAACTGAATCCTGATCCAACCAATCACCTGAATGTTCACTTACACCAG
CATCAAGATCCGGATTCGATGGCGTCCCTG
