>Addgene plasmid #53962 | MDM2p-Mdm2-YFP | addgene partial sequence | sequence record 94371 | hMDM2-pro-F 5'-CGGACGCACGCCACTTTT-3'
CGACTTGCTTGTAGCTTTAGTTTTAACTGTTGTTTATGTTCTTTATATATGATGTATTTTCCACAGATGT
TTCATGATTTCCAGTTTTCATCGTGTCTTTTTTTTCCTTGTAGGCAAATGTGCTCGAGCAAATGTGCAAT
ACCAACATGTCTGTACCTACTGATGGTGCTGTAACCACCTCACAGATTCCAGCTTCGGAACAAGAGACCC
TGGTTAGACCAAAGCCATTGCTTTTGAAGTTATTAAAGTCTGTTGGTGCACAAAAAGACACTTATACTAT
GAAAGAGGTTCTTTTTTATCTTGGCCAGTATATTATGACTAAACGATTATATGATGAGAAGCAACAACAT
ATTGTATATTGTTCAAATGATCTTCTAGGAGATTTGTTTGGCGTGCCAAGCTTCTCTGTGAAAGAGCACA
GGAAAATATATACCATGATCTACAGGAACTTGGTAGTAGTCAATCAGCAGGAATCATCGGACTCAGGTAC
ATCTGTGAGTGAGAACAGGTGTCACCTTGAAGGTGGGAGTGATCAAAAGGACCTTGTACAAGAGCTTCAG
GAAGAGAAACCTTCATCTTCACATTTGGTTTCTAGACCATCTACCTCATCTAGAAGGAGAGCAATTAGTG
AGACAGAAGAAAATTCAGATGAATTATCTGGTGAACGACAAAGAAAACGCCACAAATCTGATAGTATTTC
CCTTTCCTTTGATGAAAGCCTGGCTCTGTGTGTAATAAGGGAGATATGTTGTGAAAGAAGCAGTAGCAGT
GAATCTACAGGGACGCCATCGAATCCGGATCTTGATGCTGGTGTAAGTGAACATTCAGGTGATTGGTTGG
ATCAGGATTCAGTTTCAGATCAGTTTAGTGTAGAATTTGAAGTTGAATCTCTCGACTCAGAAGATTATAG
CCTTAGTGAAGAAGGACAAGAACTCTCAGATGAAGATGATGAGGTATATCAAGTTACTGTGTATCAGGCA
GGGGA
